Addgene plasmid #159713: pG20_FLAG_Hyg
Purpose: (Empty Backbone) pGREEN-based cloning construct for expression in planta
Depositing lab: Hans-Henning Kunz. Depositing organization: Washington State University. Publication: An updated pGREEN-based vector suite for cost-effective cloning in plant molecular biology. Pratt AI, Knoblauch J, Kunz HH. MicroPubl Biol. 2020 Oct 7;2020. doi: 10.17912/micropub.biology.000317. PubMed 33274321.
Backbone
  Vector backbone: pGREEN
  Backbone size (bp): 5545
  Vector type: Plant Expression
  Selectable markers: Hygromycin
  Tag / fusion protein: FLAG (C terminal on backbone)
Growth in bacteria
  Bacterial resistance: Kanamycin, 50 μg/mL
  Growth temperature: 37°C
  Growth strain: DH5alpha
  Copy number: High Copy
Gene/Insert
  Gene/Insert name: None
  Tag / fusion protein: FLAG (C terminal on backbone)
Terms and licenses: Academic/Nonprofit Terms; Industry Terms: Not Available to Industry
Depositor comments: Empty pGREEN expression vector for cloning; HSP terminator
How to cite: pG20_FLAG_Hyg was a gift from Hans-Henning Kunz (Addgene plasmid # 159713 ; http://n2t.net/addgene:159713 ; RRID:Addgene_159713)
