[The description below was written by a language model from this plasmid's Addgene catalogue record and pLannotate feature annotations shown in this document.]
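Description:
pG20_FLAG_Hyg is an empty plant expression backbone of about 5.5 kb from an updated pGREEN-based vector suite, intended for cloning a gene of interest and expressing it in planta. As a pGREEN derivative it is a small binary vector. It carries a high-copy ColE1/pUC-type origin for propagation in E. coli and the pSa origin used for maintenance in Agrobacterium, which in the pGREEN system generally depends on replication functions supplied in trans by a helper plasmid. Bacterial selection is by kanamycin, conferred by an aph(3')-Ia gene located outside the T-DNA.

The transferable region is bounded by nopaline-type left (truncated) and right T-DNA border repeats. Next to the left border sits the plant selection cassette, in reverse orientation: a CaMV 35S promoter drives the hph hygromycin phosphotransferase gene, followed by the CaMV polyadenylation signal, so that transformed plant tissue can be selected on hygromycin. Towards the right border lies the expression and cloning region, where a FLAG epitope coding segment is followed by the Arabidopsis HSP18.2 terminator, an efficient transcription terminator. An open reading frame inserted upstream in frame therefore acquires a C-terminal FLAG tag for detection or immunoprecipitation.

Neither the catalogue entry nor the feature table identifies a promoter for the gene of interest. About 700 bp between the 35S promoter and the FLAG tag are unannotated, so this stretch may hold a promoter or cloning sites that the annotation did not recognise. The short NOS promoter, transposase and yokD fragments appear to be remnants or incidental matches rather than functional parts.
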