Features (pLannotate 1.2.2; 14 found; start..end, strand, type, name):
    497..1312    -  CDS            KanR: aminoglycoside phosphotransferase; aph(3')-Ia; confers resistance to kanamycin in bacteria or G418 (Geneticin®) in eukaryotes
   1497..1598    +  CDS            TRA2_ECOLX (fragment): Protein predicted: Swiss-Prot protein existence level 4. Required for transposition of transposon Tn903. From Escherichia coli.
   1603..2038    +  rep_origin     pSa ori: origin of replication from bacterial plasmid pSa
   2165..2187    +  misc_feature   LB T-DNA repeat: left border repeat from nopaline C58 T-DNA (truncated)
   2195..2371    -  polyA_signal   CaMV poly(A) signal: cauliflower mosaic virus polyadenylation signal
   2421..2585    -  CDS            yokD (fragment): YOKD_BACSU - Experimental evidence at protein level: Swiss-Prot protein existence level 1. May contribute to antibiotic resistance. From Bacillus subtilis (strain 168).
   2606..3628    -  CDS            hph: KHYB_ECOLX - Experimental evidence at protein level: Swiss-Prot protein existence level 1. The aminoglycoside phosphotransferases achieve inactivation of their antibiotic substrates by phosphorylation. Only phosphorylates hygromycin and closely related compounds such as demethyl analogs and destomycin. From Escherichia coli.
   3648..3993    -  promoter       CaMV 35S promoter: strong constitutive promoter from cauliflower mosaic virus
   3650..3696    -  promoter       minimal CaMV 35S promoter: minimal 35S promoter from cauliflower mosaic virus
   4724..4744    +  CDS            FLAG (fragment): FLAG® epitope tag, followed by an enterokinase cleavage site
   4755..5003    +  terminator     HSP terminator: efficient transcription terminator from the Arabidopsis thaliana heat shock protein 18.2 gene (Nagaya et al., 2010)
   5014..5044    -  promoter       NOS promoter (fragment): nopaline synthase promoter
   5168..5192    +  misc_feature   RB T-DNA repeat: right border repeat from nopaline C58 T-DNA
   5283..326     -  rep_origin     ori (across the origin): high-copy-number ColE1/pMB1/pBR322/pUC origin of replication
>Addgene plasmid #159713 | pG20_FLAG_Hyg | addgene full sequence | sequence record 322860 | Addgene NGS Result
CCCCCGTTCAGCCCGACCGCTGCGCCTTATCCGGTAACTATCGTCTTGAGTCCAACCCGGTAAGACACGA
CTTATCGCCACTGGCAGCAGCCACTGGTAACAGGATTAGCAGAGCGAGGTATGTAGGCGGTGCTACAGAG
TTCTTGAAGTGGTGGCCTAACTACGGCTACACTAGAAGAACAGTATTTGGTATCTGCGCTCTGCTGAAGC
CAGTTACCTTCGGAAGAAGAGTTGGTAGCTCTTGATCCGGCAAACAAACCACCGCTGGTAGCGGTGGTTT
TTTTGTTTGCAAGCAGCAGATTACGCGCAGAAAAAAAGGATCTCAAGAAGATCCTTTGATCTTTTCTACG
GGGTCTGACGCTCAGTGGAACGAAAACTCACGTTAAGGGATTTTGGTCATGAGATTATCAAAAAGGATCT
TCACCTAGATCCTTTTAAATTAAAAATGAAGTTTTAAATCAATCTAAAGTATATATGTGTAACATTGGTC
TAGTGATTAGAAAAACTCATCGAGCATCAAATGAAACTGCAATTTATTCATATCAGGATTATCAATACCA
TATTTTTGAAAAAGCCGTTTCTGTAATGAAGGAGAAAACTCACCGAGGCAGTTCCATAGGATGGCAAGAT
CCTGGTATCGGTCTGCGATTCCGACTCGTCCAACATCAATACAACCTATTAATTTCCCCTCGTCAAAAAT
AAGGTTATCAAGTGAGAAATCACCATGAGTGACGACTGAATCCGGTGAGAATGGCAAAAGTTTATGCATT
TCTTTCCAGACTTGTTCAACAGGCCAGCCATTACGCTCGTCATCAAAATCACTCGCATCAACCAAACCGT
TATTCATTCGTGATTGCGCCTGAGCGAGACGAAATACGCGATCGCTGTTAAAAGGACAATTACAAACAGG
AATCGAATGCAACCGGCGCAGGAACACTGCCAGCGCATCAACAATATTTTCACCTGAATCAGGATATTCT
TCTAATACCTGGAATGCTGTTTTCCCTGGGATCGCAGTGGTGAGTAACCATGCATCATCAGGAGTACGGA
TAAAATGCTTGATGGTCGGAAGAGGCATAAATTCCGTCAGCCAGTTTAGTCTGACCATCTCATCTGTAAC
ATCATTGGCAACGCTACCTTTGCCATGTTTCAGAAACAACTCTGGCGCATCGGGCTTCCCATACAATCGG
TAGATTGTCGCACCTGATTGCCCGACATTATCGCGAGCCCATTTATACCCATATAAATCAGCATCCATGT
TGGAATTTAATCGCGGCCTTGAGCAAGACGTTTCCCGTTGAATATGGCTCATAACACCCCTTGTATTACT
GTTTATGTAAGCAGACAGTTTTATTGTTCATGATGATATATTTTTATCTTGTGCAATGTAACATCAGAGA
TTTTGAGACACAACGTGGCTTTGTTGAATAAATCGAACTTTTGCTGAGTTGAAGGATCAGATCACGCATC
TTCCCGACAACGCAGACCGTTCCGTGGCAAAGCAAAAGTTCAAAATCACCAACTGGTCCACCTACAACAA
AGCTCTCATCAACCGTGGCTCCCTCACTTTCTGGCTGGATGATGGGGCGATTCAGGCGATCCCCATCCAA
CAGCCCGCCGTCGAGCGGGCTTTTTTATCCCCGGAAGCCTGTGGATAGAGGGTAGTTATCCACGTGAAAC
CGCTAATGCCCCGCAAAGCCTTGATTCACGGGGCTTTCCGGCCCGCTCCAAAAACTATCCACGTGAAATC
GCTAATCAGGGTACGTGAAATCGCTAATCGGAGTACGTGAAATCGCTAATAAGGTCACGTGAAATCGCTA
ATCAAAAAGGCACGTGAGAACGCTAATAGCCCTTTCAGATCAACAGCTTGCAAACACCCCTCGCTCCGGC
AAGTAGTTACAGCAAGTAGTATGTTCAATTAGCTTTTCAATTATGAATATATATATCAATTATTGGTCGC
CCTTGGCTTGTGGACAATGCGCTACGCGCACCGGCTCCGCCCGTGGACAACCGCAAGCGGTTGCCCACCG
TCGAGCGCCTTTGCCCACAACCCGGCGGCCGGCCGCAACAGATCGTTTTATAAATTTTTTTTTTTGAAAA
AGAAAAAGCCCGAAAGGCGGCAACCTCTCGGGCTTCTGGATTTCCGATCCCCGGAATTAGATCTTGGCAG
GATATATTGTGGTGTAACGTTATCGATCTGGATTTTAGTACTGGATTTTGGTTTTAGGAATTAGAAATTT
TATTGATAGAAGTATTTTACAAATACAAATACATACTAAGGGTTTCTTATATGCTCAACACATGAGCGAA
ACCCTATAAGAACCCTAATTTCCCTTATCGGGAAACTACTCACACATTATTTATGGAGAAAATAGAGAGA
GATAGATTTGTAGAGAGAGACTGGTGATTTCAGCGTACCGAATTAATTCCTGAATCACTGCGACCGGCCC
TCCCGCGACCCAGCCGAGCGAGCTTAGCGAACTGTGGACGAGAACTGTGCCACCAAGCGTAAGGCCGTTC
TCTCGCATTTGCCTTGCTAGGCTCGCGCGAGTTGCTGGCTGAGGCGTTCTCGAAATCAGCTCTTGTTCGG
TCGGCATCTACTCTATTCCTTTGCCCTCGGACGAGTGCTGGGGCGTCGGTTTCCACTATCGGCGAGTACT
TCTACACAGCCATCGGTCCAGACGGCCGCGCTTCTGCGGGCGATTTGTGTACGCCCGACAGTCCCGGCTC
CGGATCGGACGATTGCGTCGCATCGACCCTGCGCCCAAGCTGCATCATCGAAATTGCCGTCAACCAAGCT
CTGATAGAGTTGGTCAAGACCAATGCGGAGCATATACGCCCGGAGCCTTGGCGATCCTGCAAGCTCCGGA
TGCCTCCGCTCGAAGTAGCGCGTCTGCTGCTCCATACAAGCCAACCACGGCCTCCAGAAGAAGATGTTGG
CGACCTCGTATTGGGAATCCCCGAACATCGCCTCGCTCCAGTCAATGACCGCTGTTATGCGGCCATTGTC
CGTCAGGACATTGTTGGAGCCGAAATCCGCGTGCACGAGGTGCCGGACTTCGGGGCAGTCCTCGGCCCAA
AGCATCAGCTCATCGAGAGCCTGCGCGACGGACGCACTGACGGTGTCGTCCATCACAGTTTGCCAGTGAT
ACACATGGGGATCAGCAATCGCGCATATGAAATCACGCCATGTAGTGTATTGACCGATTCCTTGCGGTCC
GAATGGGCCGAACCCGCTCGTCTGGCTAAGATCGGCCGCAGCGATAGCATCCATAGCCTCCGCGACCGGC
TGAAGAACAGCGGGCAGTTCGGTTTCAGGCAGGTCTTGCAACGTGACACCCTGTGCACGGCGGGAGATGC
AATAGGTCAGGCTCTCGCTGAACTCCCCAATGTCAAGCACTTCCGGAATCGGGAGCGCGGCCGATGCAAA
GTGCCGATAAACATAACGATCTTTGTAGAAACCATCGGCGCAGCTATTTACCCGCAGGACATATCCACGC
CCTCCTACATCGAAGCTGAAAGCACGAGATTCTTCGCCCTCCGAGAGCTGCATCAGGTCGGAGACGCTGT
CGAACTTTTCGATCAGAAACTTCTCGACAGACGTCGCGGTGAGTTCAGGCTTTTTCATAGGGGGGATCAG
CTTGGGCTGTCCTCTCCAAATGAAATGAACTTCCTTATATAGAGGAAGGGTCTTGCGAAGGATAGTGGGA
TTGTGCGTCATCCCTTACGTCAGTGGAGATGTCACATCAATCCACTTGCTTTGAAGTCGTGGTTGGAACG
ACTTCTTTTTCCACGATGCTCCTCGTGGGTGGGGGTCCATCTTTGGGACCACTGTCGGCAGAGGCATCTT
GAATGATAGCCTTTCCTTTATCGCAATGATGGCATTTGTAGGAGCCACCTTCCTTTTCTACTGTCCTTTC
GATGAAGTGACAGATAGCTGGGCAATGGAATCCGAGGAGGTTTCCCGAAATTACCCTTTGTTGAAAAGTC
TCAATAAAGCTTCGACGAGTCAGTAATAAACGGCGTCAAAGTGGTTGCAGCCGGCACACACGAGTCGTGT
TTATCAACTCAAAGCACAAATACTTTTCCTCAACCTAAAAATAAGGCAATTAGCCAAAAACAACTTTGCG
TGTAAACAACGCTCAATACACGTGTCATTTTATTATTAGCTATTGCTTCACCGCCTTAGCTTTCTCGTGA
CCTAGTCGTCCTCGTCTTTTCTTCTTCTTCTTCTATAAAACAATACCCAAAGACCTCTTCTTCTTCACAA
TTCAGATTTCAATTTCTCAAAATCTTAAAAACTTTCTCTCAATTCTCTCTACCGTGATCAAGGTAAATTT
CTGTGTTCCTTATTCTCTCAAAATCTTCGATTTTGTTTTCGTTCGATCCCAATTTCGTATATGTTCTTTG
GTTTAGATTCTGTTAATCTTAGATCGAAGACGATTTTCTGGGTTTGATCGTTAGATATCATCTTAATTCT
CGATTAGGGTTTCATAGATATCATCCGATTTGTTCAAATAATTTGAGTTTTGTCGAATAATTACTCTTCG
ATTTGTGATTTCTATCTAGATCTGGTGTTAGTTTCTAGTTTGTGCGATCGAATTTGTCGATTAATCTGAG
TTTTTCTGATTAACAGACTAGAGTTAACCGGGCTCAGGCCTGGCGCGCCACTAGTGGATCCATCGATAGT
ACTGTCGACCTCGAGGGTACCGCTCCCGGGGACTACAAGGATGACGATGACAAGTAAGAGCTCATATGAA
GATGAAGATGAAATATTTGGTGTGTCAAATAAATAGCTTGTGTGCTTAAGTTTGTGTTTTTTTCTTGGCT
TGTTGTGTTATGAATTTGTGGCTTTTTCTAATATTAAATGAATGTAAGATCTCATTATAATGAATAAACA
AATGTTTCTATAATCCATTGTGAATGTTTTGTTGGATCTCTTCTGCAGCATATAACTACTGTATGTGCTA
TGGTATGGACTATGGAATATGATTAAAGATAAGGAATTCAGATCGGCTGAGTGGCTCCTTCAACGTTGCG
GTTCTGTCAGTTCCAAACGTAAAACGGCTTGTCCCGCGTCATCGGCGGGGGTCATAACGTGACTCCCTTA
ATTCTCCGCTCATGATCAGATTGTCGTTTCCCGCCTTCAGTTTAAACTATCAGTGTTTGACAGGATATAT
TGGCGGGTAAACTAAGTCGCTGTATGTGTTTGTTTGAGATCTCATGTGAGCAAAAGGCCAGCAAAAGGCC
AGGAACCGTAAAAAGGCCGCGTTGCTGGCGTTTTTCCATAGGCTCCGCCCCCCTGACGAGCATCACAAAA
ATCGACGCTCAAGTCAGAGGTGGCGAAACCCGACAGGACTATAAAGATACCAGGCGTTTCCCCCTGGAAG
CTCCCTCGTGCGCTCTCCTGTTCCGACCCTGCCGCTTACCGGATACCTGTCCGCCTTTCTCCCTTCGGGA
AGCGTGGCGCTTTCTCATAGCTCACGCTGTAGGTATCTCAGTTCGGTGTAGGTCGTTCGCTCCAAGCTGG
GCTGTGTGCACGAAC
